Addgene plasmid #54993: mCherry-ATG3-C-18
Purpose: Localization: Membrane Receptor, Excitation: 587, Emission: 610
Depositing lab: Michael Davidson. Depositing organization: Florida State University, Tallahassee.
Backbone
  Vector backbone: mCherry-C1
  Backbone size w/o insert (bp): 4750
  Vector type: Mammalian Expression
  Selectable markers: Neomycin (select with G418)
Growth in bacteria
  Bacterial resistance: Kanamycin, 50 μg/mL
  Growth temperature: 37°C
  Growth strain: DH5alpha
  Copy number: High Copy
Gene/Insert
  Gene/Insert name: ATG3 (alt name: NM_026402.3)
  Species: M. musculus (mouse)
  Entrez Gene: ATG3 (a.k.a. APG3, APG3-LIKE, APG3L, PC3-96, hApg3)
  Promoter: CMV
  Tag / fusion protein: mCherry (N terminal on backbone)
  Cloning method: Unknown
  Sequencing primers: 5′ CMV-F; 3′ SV40pA-R
Terms and licenses: Academic/Nonprofit Terms; Industry Terms: Not Available to Industry
Depositor comments: . Excitation = 587; Emission = 610
How to cite: mCherry-ATG3-C-18 was a gift from Michael Davidson (Addgene plasmid # 54993 ; http://n2t.net/addgene:54993 ; RRID:Addgene_54993)
