[The description below was written by a language model from this plasmid's Addgene catalogue record.]
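Description:
mCherry-ATG3-C-18 is a mammalian expression plasmid built on the mCherry-C1 backbone (about 4.75 kb without the insert) that produces a fluorescent fusion of the autophagy-related protein ATG3. The insert is recorded as mouse (M. musculus) ATG3, referenced to a mouse transcript accession, although the linked gene entry lists aliases typical of the human orthologue, so the species annotation is not entirely consistent within the record. Expression is driven by the CMV promoter, a strong constitutive promoter for mammalian cells. mCherry is supplied by the backbone and sits at the N terminus of the fusion, so ATG3 is joined to the C-terminal end of the fluorescent protein. The "C-18" in the name probably indicates this orientation and an 18-residue linker, but the record does not say so explicitly. The 3′ sequencing primer implies an SV40 polyadenylation signal downstream of the open reading frame.

The plasmid is maintained in E. coli as a high-copy construct under kanamycin selection. It also carries a neomycin resistance marker, so transfected mammalian cells can be selected with G418 to obtain stable lines. No feature table is provided, so the origin of replication and the exact cloning junctions are not documented, and the cloning method is listed as unknown.

The construct is intended for live- or fixed-cell imaging of ATG3 localization using red fluorescence, with mCherry excitation at 587 nm and emission at 610 nm. The catalogue lists the localization category as "membrane receptor". That label fits poorly with ATG3's known role as the E2-like enzyme that conjugates LC3/ATG8-family proteins to lipid during autophagosome formation, so it should be treated with caution.
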