>Addgene plasmid #54993 | mCherry-ATG3-C-18 | depositor partial sequence | sequence record 85380 | insert sequence
GCTAGCGCTACCGGTCGCCACCATGGTGAGCAAGGGCGAGGAGGATAACATGGCCATCATCAAGGAGTTC
ATGCGCTTCAAGGTGCACATGGAGGGCTCCGTGAACGGCCACGAGTTCGAGATCGAGGGCGAGGGCGAGG
GCCGCCCCTACGAGGGCACCCAGACCGCCAAGCTGAAGGTGACCAAGGGTGGCCCCCTGCCCTTCGCCTG
GGACATCCTGTCCCCTCAGTTCATGTACGGCTCCAAGGCCTACGTGAAGCACCCCGCCGACATCCCCGAC
TACTTGAAGCTGTCCTTCCCCGAGGGCTTCAAGTGGGAGCGCGTGATGAACTTCGAGGACGGCGGCGTGG
TGACCGTGACCCAGGACTCCTCCCTGCAGGACGGCGAGTTCATCTACAAGGTGAAGCTGCGCGGCACCAA
CTTCCCCTCCGACGGCCCCGTAATGCAGAAGAAGACCATGGGCTGGGAGGCCTCCTCCGAGCGGATGTAC
CCCGAGGACGGCGCCCTGAAGGGCGAGATCAAGCAGAGGCTGAAGCTGAAGGACGGCGGCCACTACGACG
CTGAGGTCAAGACCACCTACAAGGCCAAGAAGCCCGTGCAGCTGCCCGGCGCCTACAACGTCAACATCAA
GTTGGACATCACCTCCCACAACGAGGACTACACCATCGTGGAACAGTACGAACGCGCCGAGGGCCGCCAC
TCCACCGGCGGCATGGACGAGCTGTACAAGTCCGGACTCAGATCTAGTAGCGGAGGTAGCGCATCCGGCG
GAAGCGGAGGAAGCCAGAATGTGATCAACACGGTGAAGGGAAAGGCTCTGGAAGTGGCCGAGTACCTGAC
CCCGGTCCTCAAGGAATCAAAATTTAAGGAAACGGGTGTAATCACTCCAGAAGAGTTTGTGGCAGCTGGA
GATCACTTAGTCCACCACTGTCCAACATGGCAATGGGCTACAGGGGAAGAATTGAAAGTGAAGGCATATC
TTCCGACAGACAAACAATTTTTGGTAACCAAAAATGTTCCATGCTACAAGCGGTGTAAACAGATGGAGTA
TTCGGATGAATTGGAAGCTATCATTGAAGAAGATGATGGTGATGGGGGATGGGTAGATACATATCACAAC
ACAGGTATTACAGGAATTACTGAAGCAGTTAAGGAGATTACACTGGAAAGCAAGGACAGTATAAAACTCC
AAGATTGCTCAGCACTGTGTGATGAAGAAGACGAGGAAGATGAAGGGGAAGCTGCAGACATGGAAGAATA
TGAAGAGAGTGGATTGTTGGAAACAGATGAGGCTACCCTAGACACAAGGAAAATAGTGGAAGCCTGCAAA
GCTAAGGCTGACGCTGGAGGTGAAGATGCTATTTTACAAACGAGAACATACGATCTGTACATCACTTACG
ACAAATATTACCAGACACCACGGCTATGGTTGTTTGGCTATGATGAGCAACGGCAGCCTTTAACAGTTGA
GCACATGTATGAAGACATCAGTCAAGATCATGTGAAGAAAACAGTGACCATTGAAAACCATCCTCATCTC
CCACCACCTCCTATGTGTTCAGTTCACCCATGCAGGCATGCTGAAGTGATGAAGAAAATTATTGAGACAG
TTGCAGAAGGCGGGGGAGAGCTTGGTGTTCATATGTATCTTTTAATTTTTTTGAAATTTGTTCAAGCTGT
CATTCCAACAATAGAATATGACTACACAAGACACTTCACAATGTAGGGATCCACCGGATCTAGATAACTG
ATCATAATCAGCC
