>Addgene plasmid #54993 | mCherry-ATG3-C-18 | addgene partial sequence | sequence record 106810 | SV40pA-R 5'-GAAATTTGTGATGCTATTGC-3'
AGCTGCATAACAGTTAACAACAACAATTGCATTCATTTTATGTTTCAGGTTCAGGGGGAGGTGTGGGAGG
TTTTTTAAAGCAAGTAAAACCTCTACAAATGTGGTATGGCTGATTATGATCAGTTATCTAGATCCGGTGG
ATCCCTACATTGTGAAGTGTCTTGTGTAGTCATATTCTATTGTTGGAATGACAGCTTGAACAAATTTCAA
AAAAATTAAAAGATACATATGAACACCAAGCTCTCCCCCGCCTTCTGCAACTGTCTCAATAATTTTCTTC
ATCACTTCAGCATGCCTGCATGGGTGAACTGAACACATAGGAGGTGGTGGGAGATGAGGATGGTTTTCAA
TGGTCACTGTTTTCTTCACATGATCTTGACTGATGTCTTCATACATGTGCTCAACTGTTAAAGGCTGCCG
TTGCTCATCATAGCCAAACAACCATAGCCGTGGTGTCTGGTAATATTTGTCGTAAGTGATGTACAGATCG
TATGTTCTCGTTTGTAAAATAGCATCTTCACCTCCAGCGTCAGCCTTAGCTTTGCAGGCTTCCACTATTT
TCCTTGTGTCTAGGGTAGCCTCATCTGTTTCCAACAATCCACTCTCTTCATATTCTTCCATGTCTGCAGC
TTCCCCTTCATCTTCCTCGTCTTCTTCATCACACAGTGCTGAGCAATCTTGGAGTTTTATACTGTCCTTG
CTTTCCAGTGTAATCTCCTTAACTGCTTCAGTAATTCCTGTAATACCTGTGTTGTGATATGTATCTACCC
ATCCCCCATCACCATCATCTTCTTCAATGATAGCTTCCAATTCATCCGAATACTCCATCTGTTTACACCG
CTTGTAGCATGGAACATTTTTGGTTACCAAAAATTGTTTGTCTGTCGGAA
